Addgene plasmid #238752: NanoBRET Assay Vector, VHL-HaloTag
Purpose: Express VHL-HaloTag Fusion Protein in Mammalian Cells under a CMV promoter
Depositing lab: Promega Corporation.
Backbone
  Vector backbone: pFC221K HaloTag(R) CMV-Blast BiBRET Vector
  Vector type: Mammalian Expression
  Selectable markers: Blasticidin
Growth in bacteria
  Bacterial resistance: Kanamycin, 50 μg/mL
  Growth temperature: 37°C
  Growth strain: DH5alpha
  Copy number: High Copy
Gene/Insert
  Gene/Insert name: VHL
  Species: H. sapiens (human)
  Mutation: None
  Entrez Gene: VHL (a.k.a. HRCA1, RCA1, VHL1, pVHL)
  Promoter: CMV
  Tag / fusion protein: HaloTag (R) (C terminal on backbone)
  Cloning method: Other
Terms and licenses: Academic/Nonprofit Terms; Industry Terms
How to cite: NanoBRET Assay Vector, VHL-HaloTag was a gift from Promega Corporation (Addgene plasmid # 238752)
