[The description below was written by a language model from this plasmid's Addgene catalogue record and pLannotate feature annotations shown in this document.]
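Description:
NanoBRET Assay Vector, VHL-HaloTag is a mammalian expression plasmid of about 5.8 kb built on the pFC221K HaloTag CMV-Blast BiBRET backbone. It is maintained in E. coli as a high-copy plasmid through a ColE1/pUC-type origin and selected with kanamycin, which is conferred by a neo/nptII gene driven by the synthetic bacterial EM7 promoter. A single loxP site is annotated just upstream of that cassette, although the record does not explain its role. For selection in mammalian cells, a separate cassette on the opposite strand places the blasticidin S deaminase gene (BSD) under the SV40 enhancer/early promoter, followed by a synthetic polyadenylation signal.

The payload is unmutated human VHL, the von Hippel-Lindau tumour suppressor that acts as the substrate-recruitment subunit of an E3 ubiquitin ligase complex. It is expressed from the CMV immediate early enhancer and promoter, with a chimeric β-globin/immunoglobulin intron downstream that generally improves transcript processing and expression. A T7 promoter lies immediately before the coding sequence and could support in vitro transcription. VHL is followed by a TEV protease cleavage site and then a C-terminal HaloTag, a modified bacterial dehalogenase that binds chloroalkane ligands covalently. SV40 polyadenylation signals are annotated on the minus strand, one of them just past the end of the fusion, so the feature table does not clearly assign the terminator for this transcript.

As the name indicates, the construct is meant for NanoBRET assays. In these assays a HaloTag fusion labelled with a fluorescent chloroalkane ligand typically serves as the energy acceptor for a NanoLuc-tagged partner, allowing protein proximity or interaction with VHL to be monitored in live cells. The record does not specify a partner construct.
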