Features (pLannotate 1.2.2; 19 found; start..end, strand, type, name):
     61..182     -  polyA_signal   SV40 poly(A) signal: SV40 polyadenylation signal
    205..273     -  CDS            large T antigen (fragment): large T antigen from SV40 (simian virus 40)
    297..330     +  protein_bind   loxP: Cre-mediated recombination occurs in the 8-bp core sequence (GCATACAT). Cre recombinase
    340..387     +  promoter       EM7 promoter: synthetic bacterial promoter&nbsp
    419..1210    +  CDS            neo: KKA2_KLEPN - Also known as kan, nptII. Experimental evidence at protein level: Swiss-Prot protein existence level 1. Resistance to kanamycin, neomycin, paromomycin, ribostamycin, butirosin and gentamicin B. From Klebsiella pneumoniae.
   1371..1959    -  rep_origin     ori: high-copy-number ColE1/pMB1/pBR322/pUC origin of replication
   2085..2133    -  polyA_signal   poly(A) signal: synthetic polyadenylation signal
   2157..2555    -  CDS            BSD: blasticidin S deaminase; Aspergillus terreus BSD; confers resistance to blasticidin
   2586..2943    -  promoter       SV40 promoter: SV40 enhancer and early promoter
   3022..3103    -  polyA_signal   SV40 poly(A) signal: SV40 polyadenylation signal
   3126..3209    -  CDS            large T antigen (fragment): large T antigen from SV40 (simian virus 40)
   3274..3639    +  enhancer       CMV enhancer: human cytomegalovirus immediate early enhancer
   3641..3840    +  promoter       CMV promoter: human cytomegalovirus (CMV) immediate early promoter
   3979..4111    +  intron         chimeric intron: chimera between introns from human β-globin and immunoglobulin heavy chain genes
   4155..4173    +  promoter       T7 promoter: promoter for bacteriophage T7 RNA polymerase
   4187..4825    +  CDS            VHL (sequence partly withheld): VHL_HUMAN - Experimental evidence at protein level: Swiss-Prot protein existence level 1. Involved in the ubiquitination and subsequent proteasomal degradation via the von Hippel-Lindau ubiquitination complex. Seems to act as a target recruitment subunit in the E3 ubiquitin ligase complex and recruits hydroxylated hypoxia-inducible factor (HIF) under normoxic conditions. Involved in transcriptional repression through interaction with HIF1A, HIF1AN and histone deacetylases. Ubiquitinates, in an oxygen-responsive manner, ADRB2. From Homo sapiens (Human).
   4847..4867    +  CDS            TEV site: tobacco etch virus (TEV) protease recognition and cleavage site
   4883..5766    +  CDS            HaloTag® (fragment): modified bacterial dehalogenase that forms covalent bonds with chloroalkane derivatives
   5777..12      +  misc_feature   MCS (fragment) (across the origin): pUC18/19 multiple cloning site
>Addgene plasmid #238752 | NanoBRET Assay Vector, VHL-HaloTag | addgene full sequence | sequence record 479897 | Addgene NGS Result
GGCATGCAAGCTGATTTGGCTGCTGCCACCGCTGAGCAAGGCCGCTTCGAGCAGACATGATAAGATACAT
TGATGAGTTTGGACAAACCACAACTAGAATGCAGTGAAAAAAATGCTTTATTTGTGAAATTTGTGATGCT
ATTGCTTTATTTGTAACCATTATAAGCTGCAATAAACAAGTTAACAACAACAATTGCATTCATTTTATGT
TTCAGGTTCAGGGGGAGATGTGGGAGGTTTTTTTAAGCAAGTAAAACCTCTACAAATGTGGTAAAATCTT
AATTAAGAATTCTAATATAACTTCGTATAGCATACATTATACGAAGTTATGGATCCACTGTTGACAATTA
ATCATCGGCATAGTATATCGGCATAGTATAATACGACAAGGTGAGGAACTAAACCCAGGAGGCAGATCAT
GATTGAACAAGATGGATTGCACGCAGGTTCTCCGGCCGCTTGGGTGGAGAGGCTATTCGGCTATGACTGG
GCACAACAGACAATCGGCTGCTCTGATGCCGCCGTGTTCCGGCTGTCAGCGCAGGGGCGCCCGGTTCTTT
TTGTCAAGACCGACCTGTCCGGTGCCCTGAATGAACTGCAGGACGAGGCAGCGCGGCTATCGTGGCTGGC
CACGACGGGCGTTCCTTGCGCAGCTGTGCTCGACGTTGTCACTGAAGCGGGAAGGGACTGGCTGCTATTG
GGCGAAGTGCCGGGGCAGGATCTCCTGTCATCTCACCTTGCTCCTGCCGAGAAAGTATCCATCATGGCTG
ATGCAATGCGGCGGCTGCATACGCTTGATCCGGCTACCTGCCCATTCGACCACCAAGCGAAACATCGCAT
CGAGCGAGCACGTACTCGGATGGAAGCCGGTCTTGTCGATCAGGATGATCTGGACGAAGAGCATCAGGGG
CTCGCGCCAGCCGAACTGTTCGCCAGGCTCAAGGCGCGCATGCCCGACGGCGAGGATCTCGTCGTGACCC
ATGGCGATGCCTGCTTGCCGAATATCATGGTGGAAAATGGCCGCTTTTCTGGATTCATCGACTGTGGCCG
GCTGGGTGTGGCGGACCGCTATCAGGACATAGCGTTGGCTACCCGTGATATTGCTGAAGAGCTTGGCGGC
GAATGGGCTGACCGCTTCCTCGTGCTTTACGGTATCGCCGCTCCCGATTCGCAGCGCATCGCCTTCTATC
GCCTTCTTGACGAGTTCTTCTGATTCGAAATGACCGACCAAGCGACGCCCAACCGGTATCAGCTCACTCA
AAGGCGGTAATACGGTTATCCACAGAATCAGGGGATAACGCAGGAAAGAACATGTGAGCAAAAGGCCAGC
AAAAGGCCAGGAACCGTAAAAAGGCCGCGTTGCTGGCGTTTTTCCATAGGCTCCGCCCCCCTGACGAGCA
TCACAAAAATCGACGCTCAAGTCAGAGGTGGCGAAACCCGACAGGACTATAAAGATACCAGGCGTTTCCC
CCTGGAAGCTCCCTCGTGCGCTCTCCTGTTCCGACCCTGCCGCTTACCGGATACCTGTCCGCCTTTCTCC
CTTCGGGAAGCGTGGCGCTTTCTCATAGCTCACGCTGTAGGTATCTCAGTTCGGTGTAGGTCGTTCGCTC
CAAGCTGGGCTGTGTGCACGAACCCCCCGTTCAGCCCGACCGCTGCGCCTTATCCGGTAACTATCGTCTT
GAGTCCAACCCGGTAAGACACGACTTATCGCCACTGGCAGCAGCCACTGGTAACAGGATTAGCAGAGCGA
GGTATGTAGGCGGTGCTACAGAGTTCTTGAAGTGGTGGCCTAACTACGGCTACACTAGAAGGACAGTATT
TGGTATCTGCGCTCTGCTGAAGCCAGTTACCTTCGGAAAAAGAGTTGGTAGCTCTTGATCCGGCAAACAA
ACCACCGCTGGTAGCGGTGGTTTTTTTGTTTGCAAGCAGCAGATTACGCGCAGAAAAAAAGGATTTCAAG
AAGATCCTTTGATCTTTTCTACGGGGTCTGACGCTCAGTGGAACGAAAACTCACGTTAAGGGATTTTGGT
CATGAGATTATCAAAAAGGATCTTCACCTAGATCCTTTTATAGTCCGGAATCGTCACACAAAAAACCAAC
ACACAGATGTAATGAAAATAAAGATATTTTATTGCGGCCATCGTGATGGCTAGAGTTTAGCCCTCCCACA
CATAACCAGAGGGCAGCAATTCACGAATCCCAACTGCCGTCGGCTGTCCATCACTGTCCTTCACTATGGC
TTTGATCCCAGGATGCAGATCGAGAAGCACCTGTCGGCACCGTCCGCAGGGGCTCAAGATGCCCCTGTTC
TCATTTCCGATCGCGACGATACAAGTCAGGTTGCCAGCTGCCGCAGCAGCAGCAGTGCCCAGCACCACGA
GTTCTGCACAAGGTCCCCCAGTAAAATGATATACATTGACACCAGTGAAGATGCGGCCGTCGCTAGAGAG
AGCTGCGCTGGCGACGCTGTAGTCTTCAGAGATGGGGATGCTGTTGATTGTAGCCGTTGCTCTTTCAATG
AGGGTGGATTCTTCTTGAGACAAAGGCTTGGCCATGGTGGCGCTAGTGTCAGAAGAATCGAGCTTTTTGC
AAAAGCCTAGGCCTCCAAAAAAGCCTCCTCACTACTTCTGGAATAGCTCAGAGGCCGAGGCGGCCTCGGC
CTCTGCATAAATAAAAAAAATTAGTCAGCCATGGGGCGGAGAATGGGCGGAACTGGGCGGAGTTAGGGGC
GGGATGGGCGGAGTTAGGGGCGGGACTATGGTTGCTGACTAATTGAGATGCATGCTTTGCATACTTCTGC
CTGCTGGGGAGCCTGGGGACTTTCCACACCTGGTTGCTGACTAATTGAGATGCATGCTTTGCATACTTCT
GCCTGCTGGGGAGCCTGGGGACTTTCCACACCCTAACTGACACACATTCCACAGCTGGTTCTTTCCGCCT
CAGAAGGTACCTAACCAAGTTCCTCTTTCAGAGGTTATTTCAGGCCATGGTGCTGCGCAAGACGCGTTAA
TTAAGACGTCGGCAGTGAAAAAAATGCTTTATTTGTGAAATTTGTGATGCTATTGCTTTATTTGTAACCA
TTATAAGCTGCAATAAACAAGTTAACAACAACAATTGCATTCATTTTATGTTTCAGGTTCAGGGGGAGGT
GTGGGAGGTTTTTTAAAGCAAGTAAAACCTCTACAAATGTGGTATGGCTGATTATGATCCGCGGCCGCAA
TACGTCGACGTTATCAGCTGACTTCGTACGAGAGCCTAGGATTATGGCGCGCCACTAGTTATTAATAGTA
ATCAATTACGGGGTCATTAGTTCATAGCCCATATATGGAGTTCCGCGTTACATAACTTACGGTAAATGGC
CCGCCTGGCTGACCGCCCAACGACCCCCGCCCATTGACGTCAATAATGACGTATGTTCCCATAGTAACGC
CAATAGGGACTTTCCATTGACGTCAATGGGTGGAGTATTTACGGTAAACTGCCCACTTGGCAGTACATCA
AGTGTATCATATGCCAAGTCCGCCCCCTATTGACGTCAATGACGGTAAATGGCCCGCCTGGCATTATGCC
CAGTACATGACCTTACGGGACTTTCCTACTTGGCAGTACATCTACGTATTAGTCATCGCTATTACCATGG
TGATGCGGTTTTGGCAGTACACCAATGGGCGTGGATAGCGGTTTGACTCACGGGGATTTCCAAGTCTCCA
CCCCATTGACGTCAATGGGAGTTTGTTTTGGCACCAAAATCAACGGGACTTTCCAAAATGTCGTAATAAC
CCCGCCCCGTTGACGCAAATGGGCGGTAGGCGTGTACGGTGGGAGGTCTATATAAGCAGAGCTGGTTTAG
TGAACCGTCAGATCACTAGAAGCTTTATTGCGGTAGTTTATCACAGTTAAATTGCTAACGCAGTCAGTGC
TTCTGACACAACAGTCTCGAACTTAAGCTGCAGAAGTTGGTCGTGAGGCACTGGGCAGGTAAGTATCAAG
GTTACAAGACAGGTTTAAGGAGACCAATAGAAACTGGGCTTGTCGAGACAGAGAAGACTCTTGCGTTTCT
GATAGGCACCTATTGGTCTTACTGACATCCACTTTGCCTTTCTCTCCACAGGTGTCCACTCCCAGTTCAA
TTACAGCTCTTAAGGCTAGAGTATTAATACGACTCACTATAGGGCTAGCGATCGCCATGCCCCGGAGGGC
GGAGAACTGGGACGAGGCCGAGGTAGGCGCGGAGGAGGCAGGCGTCGAAGAGTACGGCCCTGAAGAAGAC
GGCGGGGAGGAGTCGGGCGCCGAGGAGTCCGGCCCGGAAGAGTCCGGCCCGGAGGAACTGGGCGCCGAGG
AGGAGATGGAGGCCGGGCGGCCGCGGCCC
[423 nt withheld, positions 4370-4792]
CAGGAGCGCATTGCACATCAACGGATGGGAGATGTTTCTCTCGAGCCAACCACTGAGGATCTGTACTTTC
AGAGCGATAACGATGGATCCGAAATCGGTACTGGCTTTCCATTCGACCCCCATTATGTGGAAGTCCTGGG
CGAGCGCATGCACTACGTCGATGTTGGTCCGCGCGATGGCACCCCTGTGCTGTTCCTGCACGGTAACCCG
ACCTCCTCCTACGTGTGGCGCAACATCATCCCGCATGTTGCACCGACCCATCGCTGCATTGCTCCAGACC
TGATCGGTATGGGCAAATCCGACAAACCAGACCTGGGTTATTTCTTCGACGACCACGTCCGCTTCATGGA
TGCCTTCATCGAAGCCCTGGGTCTGGAAGAGGTCGTCCTGGTCATTCACGACTGGGGCTCCGCTCTGGGT
TTCCACTGGGCCAAGCGCAATCCAGAGCGCGTCAAAGGTATTGCATTTATGGAGTTCATCCGCCCTATCC
CGACCTGGGACGAATGGCCAGAATTTGCCCGCGAGACCTTCCAGGCCTTCCGCACCACCGACGTCGGCCG
CAAGCTGATCATCGATCAGAACGTTTTTATCGAGGGTACGCTGCCGATGGGTGTCGTCCGCCCGCTGACT
GAAGTCGAGATGGACCATTACCGCGAGCCGTTCCTGAATCCTGTTGACCGCGAGCCACTGTGGCGCTTCC
CAAACGAGCTGCCAATCGCCGGTGAGCCAGCGAACATCGTCGCGCTGGTCGAAGAATACATGGACTGGCT
GCACCAGTCCCCTGTCCCGAAGCTGCTGTTCTGGGGCACCCCAGGCGTTCTGATCCCACCGGCCGAAGCC
GCTCGCCTGGCCAAAAGCCTGCCTAACTGCAAGGCTGTGGACATCGGCCCGGGTCTGAATCTGCTGCAAG
AAGACAACCCGGACCTGATCGGCAGCGAGATCGCGCGCTGGCTGTCTACTCTGGAGATTTCCGGTTAATA
GAATTCTAGAGTCGACCTGCA
